Addgene plasmid #58518: pTRF.1-mCMV-udsVenus
Purpose: Empty lentiviral expression vector for ultradestabilized Venus that indicates the activity of a transcriptional element of interest
Depositing lab: Kevin Janes. Depositing organization: University of Virginia. Publication: A time- and matrix-dependent TGFBR3-JUND-KRT5 regulatory circuit in single breast epithelial cells and basal-like premalignancies. Wang CC, Bajikar SS, Jamal L, Atkins KA, Janes KA. Nat Cell Biol. 2014 Apr;16(4):345-56. doi: 10.1038/ncb2930. Epub 2014 Mar 23. PubMed 24658685.
Backbone
  Vector backbone: pTRF1
  Backbone manufacturer: System Bioscience
  Backbone size w/o insert (bp): 5983
  Vector type: Mammalian Expression, Lentiviral
Growth in bacteria
  Bacterial resistance: Ampicillin, 100 μg/mL
  Growth temperature: 37°C
  Growth strain: Stbl3
  Copy number: Unknown
Gene/Insert
  Gene/Insert name: None
Terms and licenses: Academic/Nonprofit Terms; Industry Terms: Not Available to Industry
Depositor comments: pTRF.1-mCMV-udsVenus was constructed starting with the commercial lentiviral vector, pTRF1-mCMV-dscGFP (System Biosciences). Coral GFP (cGFP) was excised from pTRF1-mCMV-dscGFP by restriction digest with HindIII and EcoRV, and the vector was ligated with a similarly digested Venus prepared by PCR cloning designed to contain the appropriate motif for N-end rule degradation. The resulting pTRF.1-mCMV-dsVenus was then digested with HindIII, dephosphorylated and ligated with a similarly digested ubiquitin C monomer prepared by PCR cloning from oligo(dT)-primed MCF10A-5E cDNA to produce pTRF.1-mCMV-udsVenus.
How to cite: pTRF.1-mCMV-udsVenus was a gift from Kevin Janes (Addgene plasmid # 58518 ; http://n2t.net/addgene:58518 ; RRID:Addgene_58518)
