[The description below was written by a language model from this plasmid's Addgene catalogue record and pLannotate feature annotations shown in this document.]
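Description:
pTRF.1-mCMV-udsVenus is a lentiviral transcriptional reporter vector built on the commercial pTRF1 backbone, supplied "empty" so that a transcriptional response element of interest can be placed upstream of a minimal promoter. The retroviral fragments detected in the feature table (partial gag, pol and rev sequences) match feline immunodeficiency virus, which suggests an FIV-derived transfer vector. A CMV enhancer/promoter at the 5′ end most likely drives production of the viral genomic transcript in packaging cells. The LTRs themselves are not annotated. In bacteria the plasmid replicates from a high-copy ColE1/pUC-type origin and is selected with ampicillin through the β-lactamase gene. An SV40 poly(A) signal and SV40 origin lie downstream of the viral region. No mammalian selection marker appears in the record.

The reporter cassette consists of a minimal CMV promoter, which has little activity on its own and so reports the strength of whatever regulatory element is cloned in front of it, followed by an "ultradestabilized" Venus yellow fluorescent protein and a WPRE to enhance transcript expression. According to the depositor, the coral GFP of the parental dscGFP vector was replaced by Venus carrying a motif for N-end rule degradation. A ubiquitin C monomer was then fused upstream of it. This ubiquitin segment is not annotated, but it would fit the gap between the minimal promoter and Venus. Removal of the ubiquitin would expose the destabilizing N-terminus. A mouse ornithine decarboxylase fragment is fused to the Venus C-terminus and presumably acts as a second degron retained from the parental vector. The resulting short reporter half-life lets fluorescence follow dynamic changes in promoter or enhancer activity in transduced mammalian cells.
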