Features (pLannotate 1.2.2; 20 found; start..end, strand, type, name):
      1..132     +  enhancer       CMV enhancer (fragment): human cytomegalovirus immediate early enhancer; contains an 18-bp deletion relative to the standard CMV enhancer
    133..336     +  promoter       CMV promoter: human cytomegalovirus (CMV) immediate early promoter
    762..1025    +  CDS            gag (fragment): GAG_FIVPE - Experimental evidence at protein level: Swiss-Prot protein existence level 1. Nucleocapsid protein p13 encapsulates and protects viral dimeric unspliced (genomic) RNA. Binds these RNAs through its zinc fingers (By similarity). From Feline immunodeficiency virus (isolate Petaluma) (FIV).
   1135..1389    +  CDS            pol (fragment): POL_FIVPE - Experimental evidence at protein level: Swiss-Prot protein existence level 1. During replicative cycle of retroviruses, the reverse- transcribed viral DNA is integrated into the host chromosome by the viral integrase enzyme. RNase H activity is associated with the reverse transcriptase. From Feline immunodeficiency virus (isolate Petaluma) (FIV).
   1412..1448    +  promoter       minimal CMV promoter (fragment): human cytomegalovirus (CMV) immediate early promoter
   1566..2282    +  CDS            Venus: Venus is a basic (constitutively fluorescent) yellow fluorescent protein published in 2002, derived from Aequorea victoria. It is reported to be a rapidly-maturing weak dimer with moderate acid sensitivity.
   2265..2408    +  CDS            Odc1 (fragment): DCOR_MOUSE - Also known as Odc. Experimental evidence at protein level: Swiss-Prot protein existence level 1. Catalyzes the first and rate-limiting step of polyamine biosynthesis that converts ornithine into putrescine, which is the precursor for the polyamines, spermidine and spermine. Polyamines are essential for cell proliferation and are implicated in cellular processes, ranging from DNA replication to apoptosis. From Mus musculus (Mouse).
   2417..3005    +  misc_feature   WPRE: woodchuck hepatitis virus posttranscriptional regulatory element
   3014..3148    +  CDS            rev (fragment): REV_FIVSD - Experimental evidence at transcript level: Swiss-Prot protein existence level 2. Escorts unspliced or incompletely spliced viral pre-mRNAs (late transcripts) out of the nucleus of infected cells. These pre- mRNAs carry a recognition sequence called Rev responsive element (RRE) located in the env gene, that is not present in fully spliced viral mRNAs (early transcripts). This function is essential since most viral proteins are translated from unspliced or partially spliced pre-mRNAs which cannot exit the nucleus by the pathway used by fully processed cellular mRNAs (By similarity).
   3341..3462    +  polyA_signal   SV40 poly(A) signal: SV40 polyadenylation signal
   3481..3616    +  rep_origin     SV40 ori: SV40 origin of replication
   3678..3694    -  protein_bind   lac operator: The lac repressor binds to the lac operator to inhibit transcription in E. coli. This inhibition can be relieved by adding lactose or isopropyl-β-D-thiogalactopyranoside (IPTG). lac repressor encoded by lacI
   3702..3732    -  promoter       lac promoter: promoter for the E. coli lac operon
   3747..3768    -  protein_bind   CAP binding site: CAP binding activates transcription in the presence of cAMP. E. coli catabolite activator protein
   3781..3873    -  CDS            lacI (fragment): lac repressor; lacI; The lac repressor binds to the lac operator to inhibit transcription in E. coli. This inhibition can be relieved by adding lactose or isopropyl-β-D-thiogalactopyranoside (IPTG).
   4056..4644    -  rep_origin     ori: high-copy-number ColE1/pMB1/pBR322/pUC origin of replication
   4815..5675    -  CDS            AmpR: β-lactamase; bla; confers resistance to ampicillin, carbenicillin, and related antibiotics
   5676..5780    -  promoter       AmpR promoter: bla
   5875..5910    +  CDS            rop (fragment): Rop protein, which maintains plasmids at low copy number; rop
   6012..7       +  misc_feature   bom (fragment) (across the origin): basis of mobility region from pBR322
>Addgene plasmid #58518 | pTRF.1-mCMV-udsVenus | depositor full sequence | sequence record 90457 | pTRF.1-mCMV-udsVenus sequence 6057 bps
CATATGCCAAGTACGCCCCCTATTGACGTCAATGACGGTAAATGGCCCGCCTGGCATTATGCCCAGTACA
TGACCTTATGGGACTTTCCTACTTGGCAGTACATCTACGTATTAGTCATCGCTATTACCATGGTGATGCG
GTTTTGGCAGTACATCAATGGGCGTGGATAGCGGTTTGACTCACGGGGATTTCCAAGTCTCCACCCCATT
GACGTCAATGGGAGTTTGTTTTGGCACCAAAATCAACGGGACTTTCCAAAATGTCGTAACAACTCCGCCC
CATTGACGCAAATGGGCGGTAGGCGTGTACGGTGGGAGGTCTATATAAGCAGAGCTTGTGAAACTTCGAG
GAGTCTCTTTGTTGAGGACTTTTGAGTTCTCCCTTGAGGCTCCCACAGATACAATAAATATTTGAGATTG
AACCCTGTCGAGTATCTGTGTAATCTTTTTTACCTGTGAGGTCTCGGAATCCGGGCCGAGAACTTCGCAG
TTGGCGCCCGAACAGGGACTTGATTGAGAGTGATTGAGGAAGTGAAGCTAGAGCAATAGAAAGCTGTTAA
GCAGAACTCCTGCTGACCTAAATAGGGAAGCAGTAGCAGACGCTGCTAACAGTGAGTATCTCTAGTGAAG
CAGACTCGAGCTCATAATCAAGTCATTGTTTAAAGGCCCAGATAAATTACATCTGGTGACTCTTCGCGGA
CCTTCAAGCCAGGAGATTCGCCGAGGGACAGTCAACAAGGTAGGAGAGATTCTACAGCAACATGGGGAAT
GGACAGGGGCGAGATTGGAAAATGGCCATTAAGAGATGTAGTAATGTTGCTGTAGGAGTAGGGGGGAAGA
GTAAAAAATTTGGAGAAGGGAATTTCAGATGGGCCATTAGAATGGCTAATGTATCTACAGGACGAGAACC
TGGTGATATACCAGAGACTTTAGATCAACTAAGGTTGGTTATTTGCGATTTACAAGAAAGAAGAGAAAAA
TTTGGATCTAGCAAAGAAATTGATATGGCAATTCCTGCATTGAGGAGAAATGGTAGGCAATGTGGCATGT
CTGAAAAAGAGGAGGAATGATGAAGTATCTCAGACTTATTTTATAAGGGAGATACTGTGCTGAGTTCTTC
CCTTTGAGGAAGGTATGTCATATCCTAGACATAGTCTCAATTTTAAAAGAAGAGGTAGGATAGGAGGGAT
GGCCCCTTATGAATTATTAGCACAACAAGAATCCTTAAGAATACAAGATTATTTTTCTGCAATACCACAA
AAATTGCAAGCACAGTGGATTTATTATAAAGATCAAAAAGATAAGAAATGGAAAGGACCAATGAGAGTAG
AATACTGGGGACAGGGATCAGTATTATTAAAGGATGAAGAGAAGGGATATTTTCTTATAATCGATGAATT
CTAGAACTAGTTAGGCGTGTACGGTGGGAGGTCTATATAAGCAGAGCTCGTTTAGTGAACCGTCAGATCG
CCTGGAGACGCCATCCACGCTGTTTTGACCTCCATAGAAGACACCGGGACCGATCCAGCCTAAGCTTGGT
CGACAGGTATCCACCGGTCGCCACCATGGTGAGCAAGGGCGAGGAGCTGTTCACCGGGGTGGTGCCCATC
CTGGTCGAGCTGGACGGCGACGTAAACGGCCACAAGTTCAGCGTGTCCGGCGAGGGCGAGGGCGATGCCA
CCTACGGCAAGCTGACCCTGAAGCTGATCTGCACCACCGGCAAGCTGCCCGTGCCCTGGCCCACCCTCGT
GACCACCCTGGGCTACGGCCTGCAGTGCTTCGCCCGCTACCCCGACCACATGAAGCAGCACGACTTCTTC
AAGTCCGCCATGCCCGAAGGCTACGTCCAGGAGCGCACCATCTTCTTCAAGGACGACGGCAACTACAAGA
CCCGCGCCGAGGTGAAGTTCGAGGGCGACACCCTGGTGAACCGCATCGAGCTGAAGGGCATCGACTTCAA
GGAGGACGGCAACATCCTGGGGCACAAGCTGGAGTACAACTACAATAGCCACAACGTCTATATCACCGCC
GACAAGCAGAAGAACGGCATCAAGGCCAACTTCAAGATCCGCCACAACATCGAGGACGGCGGCGTGCAGC
TCGCCGACCACTACCAGCAGAACACCCCCATCGGCGACGGCCCCGTGCTGCTGCCCGACAACCACTACCT
GAGCTACCAGTCCGCCCTGAGCAAAGACCCCAACGAGAAGCGCGATCACATGGTCCTGCTGGAGTTCGTG
ACCGCCGCCGGGATCACTCTCGGCATGGACGAGCTGTACAAGGATATCAGCCATGGCTTCCCGCCGGCGG
TGGCGGCGCAGGATGATGGCACGCTGCCCATGTCTTGTGCCCAGGAGAGCGGGATGGACCGTCACCCTGC
AGCCTGTGCTTCTGCTAGGATCAATGTGTAGTCGACAATCAACCTCTGGATTACAAAATTTGTGAAAGAT
TGACTGGTATTCTTAACTATGTTGCTCCTTTTACGCTATGTGGATACGCTGCTTTAATGCCTTTGTATCA
TGCTATTGCTTCCCGTATGGCTTTCATTTTCTCCTCCTTGTATAAATCCTGGTTGCTGTCTCTTTATGAG
GAGTTGTGGCCCGTTGTCAGGCAACGTGGCGTGGTGTGCACTGTGTTTGCTGACGCAACCCCCACTGGTT
GGGGCATTGCCACCACCTGTCAGCTCCTTTCCGGGACTTTCGCTTTCCCCCTCCCTATTGCCACGGCGGA
ACTCATCGCCGCCTGCCTTGCCCGCTGCTGGACAGGGGCTCGGCTGTTGGGCACTGACAATTCCGTGGTG
TTGTCGGGGAAATCATCGTCCTTTCCTTGGCTGCTCGCCTGTGTTGCCACCTGGATTCTGCGCGGGACGT
CCTTCTGCTACGTCCCTTCGGCCCTCAATCCAGCGGACCTTCCTTCCCGCGGCCTGCTGCCGGCTCTGCG
GCCTCTTCCGCGTCTTCGCCTTCGCCCTCAGACGAGTCGGATCTCCCTTTGGGCCGCCTCCCCGCCGGTA
CCGATGACAGAGTTAGAAGATCGCTTCAGGAAGCTATTTGGCACGACTTCTACAACGGGAGACAGCACAG
TAGATTCTGAAGATGAACCTCCTAAAAAAGAAAAAAGGGTGGACTGGGATGAGTATTGGAACCCTGAAAT
CGATAGCTTCCAGTGCTTTGTGAAACTTCGAGGAGTCTCTTTGTTGAGGACTTTTGAGTTCTCCCTTGAG
GCTCCCACAGATACAATAAATATTTGAGATTGAACCCTGTCGAGTATCTGTGTAATCTTTTTTACCTGTG
AGGTCTCGGAATCCGGGCCGAGAACTTCGCAGCGAGCTCATTGTACCGCGAACTTGTTTATTGCAGCTTA
TAATGGTTACAAATAAAGCAATAGCATCACAAATTTCACAAATAAAGCATTTTTTTCACTGCATTCTAGT
TGTGGTTTGTCCAAACTCATCAATGTATCTTATCATGTCTGGCTCTAGCTATCCCGCCCCTAACTCCGCC
CAGTTCCGCCCATTCTCCGCCCCATGGCTGACTAATTTTTTTTATTTATGCAGAGGCCGAGGCCGCCTCG
GCCTCTGAGCTATTCCAGAAGTAGTGAGGAGGCTTTTTTGGAGGCCTAGACTTTTGCAGAGACGGCCCAA
ATTCGTAATCATGGTCATAGCTGTTTCCTGTGTGAAATTGTTATCCGCTCACAATTCCACACAACATACG
AGCCGGAAGCATAAAGTGTAAAGCCTGGGGTGCCTAATGAGTGAGCTAACTCACATTAATTGCGTTGCGC
TCACTGCCCGCTTTCCAGTCGGGAAACCTGTCGTGCCAGCTGCATTAATGAATCGGCCAACGCGCGGGGA
GAGGCGGTTTGCGTATTGGGCGCTCTTCCGCTTCCTCGCTCACTGACTCGCTGCGCTCGGTCGTTCGGCT
GCGGCGAGCGGTATCAGCTCACTCAAAGGCGGTAATACGGTTATCCACAGAATCAGGGGATAACGCAGGA
AAGAACATGTGAGCAAAAGGCCAGCAAAAGGCCAGGAACCGTAAAAAGGCCGCGTTGCTGGCGTTTTTCC
ATAGGCTCCGCCCCCCTGACGAGCATCACAAAAATCGACGCTCAAGTCAGAGGTGGCGAAACCCGACAGG
ACTATAAAGATACCAGGCGTTTCCCCCTGGAAGCTCCCTCGTGCGCTCTCCTGTTCCGACCCTGCCGCTT
ACCGGATACCTGTCCGCCTTTCTCCCTTCGGGAAGCGTGGCGCTTTCTCATAGCTCACGCTGTAGGTATC
TCAGTTCGGTGTAGGTCGTTCGCTCCAAGCTGGGCTGTGTGCACGAACCCCCCGTTCAGCCCGACCGCTG
CGCCTTATCCGGTAACTATCGTCTTGAGTCCAACCCGGTAAGACACGACTTATCGCCACTGGCAGCAGCC
ACTGGTAACAGGATTAGCAGAGCGAGGTATGTAGGCGGTGCTACAGAGTTCTTGAAGTGGTGGCCTAACT
ACGGCTACACTAGAAGGACAGTATTTGGTATCTGCGCTCTGCTGAAGCCAGTTACCTTCGGAAAAAGAGT
TGGTAGCTCTTGATCCGGCAAACAAACCACCGCTGGTAGCGGTGGTTTTTTTGTTTGCAAGCAGCAGATT
ACGCGCAGAAAAAAAGGATCTCAAGAAGATCCTTTGATCTTTTCTACGGGGTCTGACGCTCAGTGGAACG
AAAACTCACGTTAAGGGATTTTGGTCATGAGATTATCAAAAAGGATCTTCACCTAGATCCTTTTAAATTA
AAAATGAAGTTTTAAATCAATCTAAAGTATATATGAGTAAACTTGGTCTGACAGTTACCAATGCTTAATC
AGTGAGGCACCTATCTCAGCGATCTGTCTATTTCGTTCATCCATAGTTGCCTGACTCCCCGTCGTGTAGA
TAACTACGATACGGGAGGGCTTACCATCTGGCCCCAGTGCTGCAATGATACCGCGAGACCCACGCTCACC
GGCTCCAGATTTATCAGCAATAAACCAGCCAGCCGGAAGGGCCGAGCGCAGAAGTGGTCCTGCAACTTTA
TCCGCCTCCATCCAGTCTATTAATTGTTGCCGGGAAGCTAGAGTAAGTAGTTCGCCAGTTAATAGTTTGC
GCAACGTTGTTGCCATTGCTACAGGCATCGTGGTGTCACGCTCGTCGTTTGGTATGGCTTCATTCAGCTC
CGGTTCCCAACGATCAAGGCGAGTTACATGATCCCCCATGTTGTGCAAAAAAGCGGTTAGCTCCTTCGGT
CCTCCGATCGTTGTCAGAAGTAAGTTGGCCGCAGTGTTATCACTCATGGTTATGGCAGCACTGCATAATT
CTCTTACTGTCATGCCATCCGTAAGATGCTTTTCTGTGACTGGTGAGTACTCAACCAAGTCATTCTGAGA
ATAGTGTATGCGGCGACCGAGTTGCTCTTGCCCGGCGTCAATACGGGATAATACCGCGCCACATAGCAGA
ACTTTAAAAGTGCTCATCATTGGAAAACGTTCTTCGGGGCGAAAACTCTCAAGGATCTTACCGCTGTTGA
GATCCAGTTCGATGTAACCCACTCGTGCACCCAACTGATCTTCAGCATCTTTTACTTTCACCAGCGTTTC
TGGGTGAGCAAAAACAGGAAGGCAAAATGCCGCAAAAAAGGGAATAAGGGCGACACGGAAATGTTGAATA
CTCATACTCTTCCTTTTTCAATATTATTGAAGCATTTATCAGGGTTATTGTCTCATGAGCGGATACATAT
TTGAATGTATTTAGAAAAATAAACAAATAGGGGTTCCGCGCACATTTCCCCGAAAAGTGCCACCTGACGT
CTAAGAAACCATTATTATCATGACATTAACCTATAAAAATAGGCGTATCACGAGGCCCTTTCGTCTCGCG
CGTTTCGGTGATGACGGTGAAAACCTCTGACACATGCAGCTCCCGGAGACGGTCACAGCTTGTCTGTAAG
CGGATGCCGGGAGCAGACAAGCCCGTCAGGGCGCGTCAGCGGGTGTTGGCGGGTGTCGGGGCTGGCTTAA
CTATGCGGCATCAGAGCAGATTGTACTGAGAGTGCAC
