>Addgene plasmid #58518 | pTRF.1-mCMV-udsVenus | addgene partial sequence | sequence record 93820 | LNCX 5'-AGCTCGTTTAGTGAACCGTCAGATC-3'
TTTTGACCTCCATAGAAGACACCGGGACCGATCCAGCCTAAGCTTGGTCGACAGGTATCCACCGGTCGCC
ACCATGGTGAGCAAGGGCGAGGAGCTGTTCACCGGGGTGGTGCCCATCCTGGTCGAGCTGGACGGCGACG
TAAACGGCCACAAGTTCAGCGTGTCCGGCGAGGGCGAGGGCGATGCCACCTACGGCAAGCTGACCCTGAA
GCTGATCTGCACCACCGGCAAGCTGCCCGTGCCCTGGCCCACCCTCGTGACCACCCTGGGCTACGGCCTG
CAGTGCTTCGCCCGCTACCCCGACCACATGAAGCAGCACGACTTCTTCAAGTCCGCCATGCCCGAAGGCT
ACGTCCAGGAGCGCACCATCTTCTTCAAGGACGACGGCAACTACAAGACCCGCGCCGAGGTGAAGTTCGA
GGGCGACACCCTGGTGAACCGCATCGAGCTGAAGGGCATCGACTTCAAGGAGGACGGCAACATCCTGGGG
CACAAGCTGGAGTACAACTACAATAGCCACAACGTCTATATCACCGCCGACAAGCAGAAGAACGGCATCA
AGGCCAACTTCAAGATCCGCCACAACATCGAGGACGGCGGCGTGCAGCTCGCCGACCACTACCAGCAGAA
CACCCCCATCGGCGACGGCCCCGTGCTGCTGCCCGACAACCACTACCTGAGCTACCAGTCCGCCCTGAGC
AAAGACCCCAACGAGAAGCGCGATCACATGGTCCTGCTGGAGTTCGTGACCGCCGCCGGGATCACTCTCG
GCATGGACGAGCTGTACAAGGATATCAGCCATGGCTTCCCGCCCGGCGGTGGCGGCGCAGGATGATGGCA
CGCTGCCCATGTCTTGTGCC
