>Addgene plasmid #58518 | pTRF.1-mCMV-udsVenus | addgene partial sequence | sequence record 93821 | WPRE-R 5'-CATAGCGTAAAAGGAGCAACA-3'
AATTTTGTAATCCAGAGGTTGATTGTCGACTACACATTGATCCTAGCAGAAGCACAGGCTGCAGGGTGAC
GGTCCATCCCGCTCTCCTGGGCACAAGACATGGGCAGCGTGCCATCATCCTGCGCCGCCACCGCCGGCGG
GAAGCCATGGCTGATATCCTTGTACAGCTCGTCCATGCCGAGAGTGATCCCGGCGGCGGTCACGAACTCC
AGCAGGACCATGTGATCGCGCTTCTCGTTGGGGTCTTTGCTCAGGGCGGACTGGTAGCTCAGGTAGTGGT
TGTCGGGCAGCAGCACGGGGCCGTCGCCGATGGGGGTGTTCTGCTGGTAGTGGTCGGCGAGCTGCACGCC
GCCGTCCTCGATGTTGTGGCGGATCTTGAAGTTGGCCTTGATGCCGTTCTTCTGCTTGTCGGCGGTGATA
TAGACGTTGTGGCTATTGTAGTTGTACTCCAGCTTGTGCCCCAGGATGTTGCCGTCCTCCTTGAAGTCGA
TGCCCTTCAGCTCGATGCGGTTCACCAGGGTGTCGCCCTCGAACTTCACCTCGGCGCGGGTCTTGTAGTT
GCCGTCGTCCTTGAAGAAGATGGTGCGCTCCTGGACGTAGCCTTCGGGCATGGCGGACTTGAAGAAGTCG
TGCTGCTTCATGTGGTC
